Addgene plasmid #174402: pWSK129-stm2585_Y167F
Purpose: Bacterial expression of sarA with its STAT3-binding YxxQ motif mutated to FxxQ
Depositing lab: Dennis Ko. Depositing organization: Duke University. Publication: The Salmonella Secreted Effector SarA/SteE Mimics Cytokine Receptor Signaling to Activate STAT3. Gibbs KD, Washington EJ, Jaslow SL, Bourgeois JS, Foster MW, Guo R, Brennan RG, Ko DC. Cell Host Microbe. 2020 Jan 8;27(1):129-139.e4. doi: 10.1016/j.chom.2019.11.012. Epub 2019 Dec 31. PubMed 31901521.
Backbone
  Vector backbone: pWSK129
  Vector type: Bacterial Expression
Growth in bacteria
  Bacterial resistance: Kanamycin, 50 μg/mL
  Growth temperature: 37°C
  Growth strain: DH5alpha
  Copy number: Low Copy
Gene/Insert
  Gene/Insert name: sarA (alt names: stm2585; steE)
  Species: Salmonella enterica ser. Typhimurium
  Insert size (bp): 1360
  Mutation: sarA with Y167F mutation
  Promoter: Endogenous
  Cloning method: Restriction Enzyme; 5′ cloning site NotI (not destroyed); 3′ cloning site ApaI (not destroyed)
  Sequencing primers: 5′ M13-rev; 3′ T7
Terms and licenses: Academic/Nonprofit Terms; Industry Terms: Not Available to Industry
How to cite: pWSK129-stm2585_Y167F was a gift from Dennis Ko (Addgene plasmid # 174402 ; http://n2t.net/addgene:174402 ; RRID:Addgene_174402)
