[The description below was written by a language model from this plasmid's Addgene catalogue record and pLannotate feature annotations shown in this document.]
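Description:
pWSK129-stm2585_Y167F is a low-copy bacterial expression plasmid built on the pWSK129 backbone. It replicates from the pSC101 origin, supported by the plasmid-encoded Rep101 (RepA) protein that this origin requires, and it is selected with kanamycin through an aph(3')-Ia aminoglycoside phosphotransferase gene. The annotated 6,653 nt sequence also shows an f1 phage origin for single-stranded DNA production, along with remnants typical of this vector lineage: fragments of a Tn903 transposition protein next to the kanamycin marker, a partial tetracycline resistance gene, and a short lacI fragment. The cloning region is pBluescript-like. It has a CAP site, lac promoter and operator, flanking T3 and T7 phage promoters, and a lacZα fragment that the insert interrupts.

The insert is a roughly 1.36 kb Salmonella enterica serovar Typhimurium fragment carrying sarA (also called stm2585 or steE), cloned between NotI and ApaI sites that remain intact. The sarA coding sequence occupies only the last 540 bp or so of the insert. The preceding unannotated sequence is consistent with the record's statement that expression is driven by the endogenous promoter, although the insert also lies downstream of the vector's lac promoter in the same orientation. The gene carries a Y167F substitution that converts the effector's STAT3-binding YxxQ motif to FxxQ.

The associated work concerns SarA as a secreted effector that mimics cytokine receptor signalling to activate STAT3. In that context, the plasmid serves to express a motif-mutant version of sarA in bacteria at near-native levels. A likely use is comparison with the wild-type gene when testing whether this tyrosine is needed for STAT3 activation, though the record does not spell out specific experiments.
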