Features (pLannotate 1.2.2; 16 found; start..end, strand, type, name):
    183..305     -  CDS            TRA2_ECOLX (fragment): Protein predicted: Swiss-Prot protein existence level 4. Required for transposition of transposon Tn903. From Escherichia coli.
    299..580     -  CDS            TRA2_ECOLX (fragment): Protein predicted: Swiss-Prot protein existence level 4. Required for transposition of transposon Tn903. From Escherichia coli.
    765..1580    +  CDS            KanR: aminoglycoside phosphotransferase; aph(3')-Ia; confers resistance to kanamycin in bacteria or G418 (Geneticin®) in eukaryotes
   1627..1665    +  CDS            lacI (fragment): lac repressor; lacI; The lac repressor binds to the lac operator to inhibit transcription in E. coli. This inhibition can be relieved by adding lactose or isopropyl-β-D-thiogalactopyranoside (IPTG).
   1678..1699    +  protein_bind   CAP binding site: CAP binding activates transcription in the presence of cAMP. E. coli catabolite activator protein
   1714..1744    +  promoter       lac promoter: promoter for the E. coli lac operon
   1752..1768    +  protein_bind   lac operator: The lac repressor binds to the lac operator to inhibit transcription in E. coli. This inhibition can be relieved by adding lactose or isopropyl-β-D-thiogalactopyranoside (IPTG). lac repressor encoded by lacI
   1813..1831    +  promoter       T3 promoter: promoter for bacteriophage T3 RNA polymerase
   1844..1873    +  misc_feature   MCS (fragment): pBluescript multiple cloning site
   2656..3195    +  CDS            sarA: SARA_SALT1 - Also known as gogC From Salmonella typhimurium (strain 14028s / SGSC 2262).
   3247..3265    -  promoter       T7 promoter: promoter for bacteriophage T7 RNA polymerase
   3273..3428    +  CDS            lacZα (fragment): LacZα fragment of β-galactosidase; lacZ fragment
   3433..3861    +  rep_origin     f1 ori (sequence partly withheld): f1 bacteriophage origin of replication; arrow indicates direction of (+) strand synthesis
   3872..4496    +  CDS            TcR (fragment): tetracycline efflux protein; tet; confers resistance to tetracycline
   4861..5083    +  rep_origin     pSC101 ori: low-copy replication origin that requires the Rep101 protein
   5131..6081    +  CDS            Rep101: RepA protein needed for replication with the pSC101 origin; rep101
>Addgene plasmid #174402 | pWSK129-stm2585_Y167F | addgene full sequence | sequence record 341889 | Addgene NGS Result
AGATCCATTATGTTAAACGGGCGAGTTTACATCTCAAAACCGCCCGCTTAACACCATCAGAAATCCTCAG
CGCGATTTTAAGCACCAACCCCCCCCCGTAACACCCAAATCCATACTGAAAGTGGCTTTGTTGAATAAAT
CAGATTTCGGGTAAGTCTCCCCCGTAGCGGGTTGTGTTTTCAGGCAATACGCACGCTTTCAGGCATACCT
GCTTTCGTCATTTTGTTCAGCGCTCGTACCAGGGCCATAGCCTCCGCAACCTGACCATCGTAGTCACGCA
GCGTCAGTGAACCCCCGAACAGCTGTAATCCGGGCAGCGCAACGGAACATTCATCAGTGTAAAAATGGAA
TCAATAAAGCCCTGCGCAGCGCGCAGGGTCAGCCTGAATACGCGTTTAATGACCAGCACAGTCGTGATGG
CAAGGTCAGAATAGCGCTGAGGTCTGCCTCGTGAAGAAGGTGTTGCTGACTCATACCAGGCCTGAATCGC
CCCATCATCCAGCCAGAAAGTGAGGGAGCCACGGTTGATGAGAGCTTTGTTGTAGGTGGACCAGTTGGTG
ATTTTGAACTTTTGCTTTGCCACGGAACGGTCTGCGTTGTCGGGAAGATGCGTGATCTGATCCTTCAACT
CAGCAAAAGTTCGATTTATTCAACAAAGCCACGTTGTGTCTCAAAATCTCTGATGTTACATTGCACAAGA
TAAAAATATATCATCATGAACAATAAAACTGTCTGCTTACATAAACAGTAATACAAGGGGTGTTATGAGC
CATATTCAACGGGAAACGTCTTGCTCGAGGCCGCGATTAAATTCCAACATGGATGCTGATTTATATGGGT
ATAAATGGGCTCGCGATAATGTCGGGCAATCAGGTGCGACAATCTATCGATTGTATGGGAAGCCCGATGC
GCCAGAGTTGTTTCTGAAACATGGCAAAGGTAGCGTTGCCAATGATGTTACAGATGAGATGGTCAGACTA
AACTGGCTGACGGAATTTATGCCTCTTCCGACCATCAAGCATTTTATCCGTACTCCTGATGATGCATGGT
TACTCACCACTGCGATCCCCGGGAAAACAGCATTCCAGGTATTAGAAGAATATCCTGATTCAGGTGAAAA
TATTGTTGATGCGCTGGCAGTGTTCCTGCGCCGGTTGCATTCGATTCCTGTTTGTAATTGTCCTTTTAAC
AGCGATCGCGTATTTCGTCTCGCTCAGGCGCAATCACGAATGAATAACGGTTTGGTTGATGCGAGTGATT
TTGATGACGAGCGTAATGGCTGGCCTGTTGAACAAGTCTGGAAAGAAATGCATAAGCTTTTGCCATTCTC
ACCGGATTCAGTCGTCACTCATGGTGATTTCTCACTTGATAACCTTATTTTTGACGAGGGGAAATTAATA
GGTTGTATTGATGTTGGACGAGTCGGAATCGCAGACCGATACCAGGATCTTGCCATCCTATGGAACTGCC
TCGGTGAGTTTTCTCCTTCATTACAGAAACGGCTTTTTCAAAAATATGGTATTGATAATCCTGATATGAA
TAAATTGCAGTTTCATTTGATGCTCGATGAGTTTTTCTAATCAGAATTGGTTAATTGGTTGTAACACTGG
CAGAGCATTACGCTGACTGGCACGACAGGTTTCCCGACTGGAAAGCGGGCAGTGAGCGCAACGCAATTAA
TGTGAGTTAGCTCACTCATTAGGCACCCCAGGCTTTACACTTTATGCTTCCGGCTCGTATGTTGTGTGGA
ATTGTGAGCGGATAACAATTTCACACAGGAAACAGCTATGACCATGATTACGCCAAGCGCGCAATTAACC
CTCACTAAAGGGAACAAAAGCTGGAGCTCCACCGCGGTGGCGGCCGCTCTAGACTACATGCCAACTTTAC
TTAGTATCATATTTTCTTGCTACATATCTGTTTGGCAAGGGTATGAATAAAAAACAAGATTAATTTAATT
GATATCGCAACAGATAAGCACCTGCATTTATCTTTAAACTTTTTTATGGCCAACCAGATTTTTCACCATC
TGCGCACGTTTATTCGGGCATGCGTTGAAAACCTGCAAAAAAAGAAAAATATCGATGCTTATTATTTTTT
CTTTAATTAAATTTTCGCTCAACAAACTTAATTATTAATCCAATGACAGTGAAGTGTGAACTATGCTGAG
CATAAACGACATCAATAGCAAGGGCAAGGGCAAGGGCAAGGGCAAGGGCAAGGGCAAGGGCAAGGGCAAG
GGCAATCTGAGTATTTACAGGTGAAATTATGAAAAATAGTATATTTTTACCATTGCTTCTGGTGCTGTCG
GCAACGACCTTTTCGGCATTGGTGATGGCTGCCAGTCATTCTCCCCACCAGATAATACAAAACATTTTTC
CAGTGGCTGGCCGCCAGATATCCTGAAGCAACTGAATTGGTCTCAGGTTTGTGGTTGTTAGTATACTGAA
TATTACTTCAGGATGGCATGTTTTATTGACACCAGCCTGATTTTTCACAACGTTATATTACCCGTTTACA
GATAATTCCCAGCTAATAAATCAGGAAGTTCCAGATGTAACAGAAGTTATGAGGTGTATTAATTGATAGG
TCTAACAGGCTTGAATTACTTTTCTTTAAAAACTACTGCATGTAAAAGGGTCTCCTCTTGTTGTGATGAG
ATTCGTATATATTTATATCTTAGTGATTTATGGATCATACTTGTGGTTTTCCTTAGGAGGTAACATGTTT
ACAATTAATAGTACTAACAGGGTGGCGAGCACAATCGCTCCATATGCATGTGTAAGCGATGTTAATTTAG
AGGACAAGGCTACATTTTTAGATGAACATACCTCAATACATGCGAATGATTCTTCTTTGCAATGCTTTGT
CTTAAATGATCAGCATGTTCCGCAGAATACATTAGCTACAGATGTTGAAGGCTACAATAGAGGATTACAG
GAACGTATAAGCCTCGAGTACCAGCCCCTGGAAAGCATTGTTTTTCTACTCGGCACCCCTGCAGTTTTAG
AGACTAAAGAGTCTTTATCATTACCAGTTTCCCCGGATGCTTTAACCCAAAAACTATTAAGCATTAGTAG
CAATGATGAATGTAAATTATCAGGTAGCACCAGTTGCACTACCCCAGCCAGTCATAACCCACCGTCCGGT
TTTATCGCTCAATACAGGCATTCTGCAGAGGTTTTCCCGGATGAATAAAACAAAGCGTTATAAATAGCTG
CGCCGAGGGCCCGGTACCCAATTCGCCCTATAGTGAGTCGTATTACGCGCGCTCACTGGCCGTCGTTTTA
CAACGTCGTGACTGGGAAAACCCTGGCGTTACCCAACTTAATCGCCTTGCAGCACATCCCCCTTTCGCCA
GCTGGCGTAATAGCGAAGAGGCCCGCACCGATCGCCCTTCCCAACAGTTGCGCAGCCTGAATGGCGAATG
GG
[124 nt withheld, positions 3433-3556]
C
[91 nt withheld, positions 3558-3648]
A
[49 nt withheld, positions 3650-3698]
CCTTTGACGTTGGAGTCCACGTTCTTT
[37 nt withheld, positions 3726-3762]
ACCCTATCTCGGTCTATTCTTTTGATTTATAAGGGATTTTGCCGATTTCGGCCTATTGGTTAAAAAATGA
GCTGATTTAACAAAAATTTAACGCGAATTTTAACAAAATTCGACCGATGCCCTTGAGAGCCTTCAACCCA
GTCAGCTCCTTCCGGTGGGCGCGGGGCATGACTATCGTCGCCGCACTTATGACTGTCTTCTTTATCATGC
AACTCGTAGGACAGGTGCCGGCAGCGCTCTGGGTCATTTTCGGCGAGGACCGCTTTCGCTGGAGCGCGAC
GATGATCGGCCTGTCGCTTGCGGTATTCGGAATCTTGCACGCCCTCGCTCAAGCCTTCGTCACTGGTCCC
GCCACCAAACGTTTCGGCGAGAAGCAGGCCATTATCGCCGGCATGGCGGCCGACGCGCTGGGCTACGTCT
TGCTGGCGTTCGCGACGCGAGGCTGGATGGCCTTCCCCATTATGATTCTTCTCGCTTCCGGCGGCATCGG
GATGCCCGCGTTGCAGGCCATGCTGTCCAGGCAGGTAGATGACGACCATCAGGGACAGCTTCAAGGATCG
CTCGCGGCTCTTACCAGCCTAACTTCGATCATTGGACCGCTGATCGTCACGGCGATTTATGCCGCCTCGG
CGAGCACATGGAACGGGTTGGCATGGATTGTAGGCGCCGCCCTATACCTTGTCTGCCTCCCCGCGTTGCG
TCGCGGTGCATGGAGCCGGGCCACCTCGACCTGAATGGAAGCCGGCGGCACCTCGCTAACGGATTCACCA
CTCCGCAGACCCGCCATAAAACGCCCTGAGAAGCCCGTGACGGGCTTTTCTTGTATTATGGGTAGTTTCC
TTGCATGAATCCATAAAAGGCGCCTGTAGTGCCATTTACCCCCATTCACTGCCAGAGCCGTGAGCGCAGC
GAACTGAATGTCACGAAAAAGACAGCGACTCAGGTGCCTGATGGTCGGAGACAAAAGGAATATTCAGCGA
TTTGCCCGAGCTTGCGAGGGTGCTACTTAAGCCTTTAGGGTTTTAAGGTCTGTTTTGTAGAGGAGCAAAC
AGCGTTTGCGACATCCTTTTGTAATACTGCGGAACTGACTAAAGTAGTGAGTTATACACAGGGCTGGGAT
CTATTCTTTTTATCTTTTTTTATTCTTTCTTTATTCTATAAATTATAACCACTTGAATATAAACAAAAAA
AACACACAAAGGTCTAGCGGAATTTACAGAGGGTCTAGCAGAATTTACAAGTTTTCCAGCAAAGGTCTAG
CAGAATTTACAGATACCCACAACTCAAAGGAAAAGGACTAGTAATTATCATTGACTAGCCCATCTCAATT
GGTATAGTGATTAAAATCACCTAGACCAATTGAGATGTATGTCTGAATTAGTTGTTTTCAAAGCAAATGA
ACTAGCGATTAGTCGCTATGACTTAACGGAGCATGAAACCAAGCTAATTTTATGCTGTGTGGCACTACTC
AACCCCACGATTGAAAACCCTACAAGGAAAGAACGGACGGTATCGTTCACTTATAACCAATACGCTCAGA
TGATGAACATCAGTAGGGAAAATGCTTATGGTGTATTAGCTAAAGCAACCAGAGAGCTGATGACGAGAAC
TGTGGAAATCAGGAATCCTTTGGTTAAAGGCTTTGAGATTTTCCAGTGGACAAACTATGCCAAGTTCTCA
AGCGAAAAATTAGAATTAGTTTTTAGTGAAGAGATATTGCCTTATCTTTTCCAGTTAAAAAAATTCATAA
AATATAATCTGGAACATGTTAAGTCTTTTGAAAACAAATACTCTATGAGGATTTATGAGTGGTTATTAAA
AGAACTAACACAAAAGAAAACTCACAAGGCAAATATAGAGATTAGCCTTGATGAATTTAAGTTCATGTTA
ATGCTTGAAAATAACTACCATGAGTTTAAAAGGCTTAACCAATGGGTTTTGAAACCAATAAGTAAAGATT
TAAACACTTACAGCAATATGAAATTGGTGGTTGATAAGCGAGGCCGCCCGACTGATACGTTGATTTTCCA
AGTTGAACTAGATAGACAAATGGATCTCGTAACCGAACTTGAGAACAACCAGATAAAAATGAATGGTGAC
AAAATACCAACAACCATTACATCAGATTCCTACCTACATAACGGACTAAGAAAAACACTACACGATGCTT
TAACTGCAAAAATTCAGCTCACCAGTTTTGAGGCAAAATTTTTGAGTGACATGCAAAGTAAGTATGATCT
CAATGGTTCGTTCTCATGGCTCACGCAAAAACAACGAACCACACTAGAGAACATACTGGCTAAATACGGA
AGGATCTGAGGTTCTTATGGCTCTTGTATCTATCAGTGAAGCATCAAGACTAACAAACAAAAGTAGAACA
ACTGTTCACCGTTACATATCAAAGGGAAAACTGTCCATATGCACAGATGAAAACGGTGTAAAAAAGATAG
ATACATCAGAGCTTTTACGAGTTTTTGGTGCATTCAAAGCTGTTCACCATGAACAGATCGACAATGTAAC
AGATGAACAGCATGTAACACCTAATAGAACAGGTGAAACCAGTAAAACAAAGCAACTAGAACATGAAATT
GAACACCTGAGACAACTTGTTACAGCTCAACAGTCACACATAGACAGCCTGAAACAGGCGATGCTGCTTA
TCGAATCAAAGCTGCCGACAACACGGGAGCCAGTGACGCCTCCCGTGGGGAAAAAATCATGGCAATTCTG
GAAGAAATAGCGCTTTCAGCCGGCAAACCGGCTGAAGCCGGATCTGCGATTCTGATAACAAACTAGCAAC
ACCAGAACAGCCCGTTTGCGGGCAGCAAAACCCGTACTTTTGGACGTTCCGGCGGTTTTTTGTGGCGAGT
GGTGTTCGGGCGGTGCGCGCA
